>Addgene plasmid #41137 | pOPINDsbA | depositor full sequence | sequence record 54731 | pOPINDsbA sequence 5560 bps
TCCTGCATCTTTTAATCAAATCCCAAGATGTGTATAAACGCGCCGGTATGTACAGGAAGAGGTTTATACT
AAACTGTTACATTGCAAACGTGGTTTCGTGTGCCAAGTGTGAAAACCGATGTTTAATCAAGGCTCTGACG
CATTTCTACAACCACGACTCCAAGTGTGTGGGTGAAGTCATGCATCTTTTAATCAAATCCCAAGATGTGT
ATAAACCACCAAACTGCCAAAAAATGAAAACTGTCGACAAGCTCTGTCCGTTTGCTGGCAACTGCAAGGG
TCTCAATCCTATTTGTAATTATTGAATAATAAAACAATTATAAATGTCAAATTTGTTTTTTATTAACGAT
ACAAACCAAACGCAACAAGAACATTTGTAGTATTATCTATAATTGAAAACGCGTAGTTATAATCGCTGAG
GTAATATTTAAAATCATTTTCAAATGATTCACAGTTAATTTGCGACAATATAATTTTATTTTCACATAAA
CTAGACGCCTTGTCGTCTTCTTCTTCGTATTCCTTCTCTTTTTCATTTTTCTCTTCATAAAAATTAACAT
AGTTATTATCGTATCCATATATGTATCTATCGTATAGAGTAAATTTTTTGTTGTCATAAATATATATGTC
TTTTTTAATGGGGTGTATAGTACCGCTGCGCATAGTTTTTCTGTAATTTACAACAGTGCTATTTTCTGGT
AGTTCTTCGGAGTGTGTTGCTTTAATTATTAAATTTATATAATCAATGAATTTGGGATCGTCGGTTTTGT
ACAATATGTTGCCGGCATAGTACGCAGCTTCTTCTAGTTCAATTACACCATTTTTTAGCAGCACCGGATT
AACATAACTTTCCAAAATGTTGTACGAACCGTTAAACAAAAACAGTTCACCTCCCTTTTCTATACTATTG
TCTGCGAGCAGTTGTTTGTTGTTAAAAATAACAGCCATTGTAATGAGACGCACAAACTAATATCACAAAC
TGGAAATGTCTATCAATATATAGTTGCTGATGGCCGGCCGTAATGAGACGCACAAACTAATATCACAAAC
TGGAAATGTCTATCAATATATAGTTGCTCTAGTTATTAATAGTAATCAATTACGGGGTCATTAGTTCATA
GCCCATATATGGAGTTCCGCGTTACATAACTTACGGTAAATGGCCCGCCTGGCTGACCGCCCAACGACCC
CCGCCCATTGACGTCAATAATGACGTATGTTCCCATAGTAACGCCAATAGGGACTTTCCATTGACGTCAA
TGGGTGGAGTATTTACGGTAAACTGCCCACTTGGCAGTACATCAAGTGTATCATATGCCAAGTACGCCCC
CTATTGACGTCAATGACGGTAAATGGCCCGCCTGGCATTATGCCCAGTACATGACCTTATGGGACTTTCC
TACTTGGCAGTACATCTACGTATTAGTCATCGCTATTACCATGCATGGTCGAGGTGAGCCCCACGTTCTG
CTTCACTCTCCCCATCTCCCCCCCCTCCCCACCCCCAATTTTGTATTTATTTATTTTTTAATTATTTTGT
GCAGCGATGGGGGCGGGGGGGGGGGGGGGGCGCGCGCCAGGCGGGGCGGGGCGGGGCGAGGGGCGGGGCG
GGGCGAGGCGGAGAGGTGCGGCGGCAGCCAATCAGAGCGGCGCGCTCCGAAAGTTTCCTTTTATGGCGAG
GCGGCGGCGGCGGCGGCCCTATAAAAAGCGAAGCGCGCGGCGGGCGGGAGTCGCTGCGCGCTGCCTTCGC
CCCGTGCCCCGCTCCGCCGCCGCCTCGCGCCGCCCGCCCCGGCTCTGACTGACCGCGTTACTCCCACAGG
TGAGCGGGCGGGACGGCCCTTCTCCTTCGGGCTGTAATTAGCGCTTGGTTTAATGACGGCTTGTTTCTTT
TCTGTGGCTGCGTGAAAGCCTTGAGGGGCTCCGGGAGGGCCCTTTGTGCGGGGGGAGCGGCTCGGGGCTG
TCCGCGGGGGGACGGCTGCCTTCGGGGGGGACGGGGCAGGGCGGGGTTCGGCTTCTGGCGTGTGACCGGC
GGCTCTAGAGCCTCTGCTAACCATGTTCATGCCTTCTTCTTTTTCCTACAGCTCCTGGGCAACGTGCTGG
TTATTGTGCTGTCTCATCATTTTGGCAAAGAATTGGATCGGACCGAAATTAATACGACTCACTATAGGGG
AATTGTGAGCGGATAACAATTCCCCGGAGTTAATCCGGGACCTTTAATTCAACCCAACACAATATATTAT
AGTTAAATAAGAATTATTATCAAATCATTTGTATATTAATTAAAATACTATACTGTAAATTACATTTTAT
TTACAATCAAAGGAGATATACCATGAAAAAGATTTGGCTGGCGCTGGCTGGTTTAGTTTTAGCGTTTAGC
GCATCGGCGGTACCGTCGACCCGACTGGAAAGCGGGCAGTGAGCGCAACGCAATTAATGTGAGTTAGCTC
ACTCATTAGGCACCCCAGGCTTTACACTTTATGCTTCCGGCTCGTATGTTGTGTGGAATTGTGAGCGGAT
AACAATTTCACACAGGAAACAGCTATGACCATGATTACGGATTCACTGGCCGTCGTTTTACAACGTCGTG
ACTGGGAAAACCCTGGCGTTACCCAACTTAATCGCCTTGCAGCACATCCCCCTTTCGCCAGCTGGCGTAA
TAGCGAAGAGGCCCGCACCGATCGCCCTTCCCAACAGTTGCGCAGCCTGAATGGCGAATGGCGCCAAGCT
TTCTAGACCAGTTTAAACATCACCATCACCATCACTAAGTGATTAACCTCAGGTGCAGGCTGCCTATCAG
AAGGTGGTGGCTGGTGTGGCCAATGCCCTGGCTCACAAATACCACTGAGATCGATCTTTTTCCCTCTGCC
AAAAATTATGGGGACATCATGAAGCCCCTTGAGCATCTGACTTCTGGCTAATAAAGGAAATTTATTTTCA
TTGCAATAGTGTGTTGGAATTTTTTGTGTCTCTCACTCGGAAGGACATATGGGAGGGCAAATCATTTAAA
ACATCAGAATGAGTATTTGGTTTAGAGTTTGGCAACATATGCCCATATGTAACTAGCATAACCCCTTGGG
GCCTCTAAACGGGTCTTGAGGGGTTTTTTGCTGAAAGCATGCGGAGGAAATTCTCCTTGAAGTTTCCCTG
GTGTTCAAAGTAAAGGAGTTTGCACCAGACGCACCTCTGTTCACTGGTCCGGCGTATTAAAACACGATAC
ATTGTTATTAGTACATTTATTAAGCGCTAGATTCTGTGCGTTGTTGATTTACAGACAATTGTTGTACGTA
TTTTAATAATTCATTAAATTTATAATCTTTAGGGTGGTATGTTAGAGCGAAAATCAAATGATTTTCAGCG
TCTTTATATCTGAATTTAAATATTAAATCCTCAATAGATTTGTAAAATAGGTTTCGATTAGTTTCAAACA
AGGGTTGTTTTTCCGAACCGATGGCTGGACTATCTAATGGATTTTCGCTCAACGCCACAAAACTTGCCAA
ATCTTGTAGCAGCAATCTAGCTTTGTCGATATTCGTTTGTGTTTTGTTTTGTAATAAAGGTTCGACGTCG
TTCAAAATATTATGCGCTTTTGTATTTCTTTCATCACTGTCGTTAGTGTACAATTGACTCGACGTAAACA
CGTTAAATAGAGCTTGGACATATTTAACATCGGGCGTGTTAGCTTTATTAGGCCGATTATCGTCGTCGTC
CCAACCCTCGTCGTTAGAAGTTGCTTCCGAAGACGATTTTGCCATAGCCACACGACGCCTATTAATTGTG
TCGGCTAACACGTCCGCGATCAAATTTGTAGTTGAGCTTTTTGGAATTGCGATCGCATAACTTCGTATAG
CATACATTATACGAAGTTATAAGCTCGGAACGCTGCGCTCGGTCGTTCGGCTGCGGCGAGCGGTATCAGC
TCACTCAAAGGCGGTAATACGGTTATCCACAGAATCAGGGGATAACGCAGGAAAGAACATGTGAGCAAAA
GGCCAGCAAAAGGCCAGGAACCGTAAAAAGGCCGCGTTGCTGGCGTTTTTCCATAGGCTCCGCCCCCTGA
CGAGCATCACAAAAATCGACGCTCAAGTCAGAGGTGGCGAAACCCGACAGGACTATAAAGATACCAGGCG
TTTCCCCCTGGAAGCTCCCTCGTGCGCTCTCCTGTTCCGACCCTGCCGCTTACCGGATACCTGTCCGCCT
TTCTCCCTTCGGGAAGCGTGGCGCTTTCTCAATGCTCACGCTGTAGGTATCTCAGTTCGGTGTAGGTCGT
TCGCTCCAAGCTGGGCTGTGTGCACGAACCCCCCGTTCAGCCCGACCGCTGCGCCTTATCCGGTAACTAT
CGTCTTGAGTCCAACCCGGTAAGACACGACTTATCGCCACTGGCAGCAGCCACTGGTAACAGGATTAGCA
GAGCGAGGTATGTAGGCGGTGCTACAGAGTTCTTGAAGTGGTGGCCTAACTACGGCTACACTAGAAGAAC
AGTATTTGGTATCTGCGCTCTGCTGAAGCCAGTTACCTTCGGAAAAAGAGTTGGTAGCTCTTGATCCGGC
AAACAAACCACCGCTGGTAGCGGTGGTTTTTTTGTTTGCAAGCAGCAGATTACGCGCAGAAAAAAAGGAT
CTCAAGAAGATCCTTTGTTACCAATGCTTAATCAGTGAGGCACCTATCTCAGCGATCTGTCTATTTCGTT
CATCCATAGTTGCCTGACTCCCCGTCGTGTAGATAACTACGATACGGGAGGGCTTACCATCTGGCCCCAG
TGCTGCAATGATACCGCGAGACCCACGCTCACCGGCTCCAGATTTATCAGCAATAAACCAGCCAGCCGGA
AGGGCCGAGCGCAGAAGTGGTCCTGCAACTTTATCCGCCTCCATCCAGTCTATTAATTGTTGCCGGGAAG
CTAGAGTAAGTAGTTCGCCAGTTAATAGTTTGCGCAACGTTGTTGCCATTGCTACAGGCATCGTGGTGTC
ACGCTCGTCGTTTGGTATGGCTTCATTCAGCTCCGGTTCCCAACGATCAAGGCGAGTTACATGATCCCCC
ATGTTGTGCAAAAAAGCGGTTAGCTCCTTCGGTCCTCCGATCGTTGTCAGAAGTAAGTTGGCCGCAGTGT
TATCACTCATGGTTATGGCAGCACTGCATAATTCTCTTACTGTCATGCCATCCGTAAGATGCTTTTCTGT
GACTGGTGAGTACTCAACCAAGTCATTCTGAGAATAGTGTATGCGGCGACCGAGTTGCTCTTGCCCGGCG
TCAATACGGGATAATACCGCGCCACATAGCAGAACTTTAAAAGTGCTCATCATTGGAAAACGTTCTTCGG
GGCGAAAACTCTCAAGGATCTTACCGCTGTTGAGATCCAGTTCGATGTAACCCACTCGTGCACCCAACTG
ATCTTCAGCATCTTTTACTTTCACCAGCGTTTCTGGGTGAGCAAAAACAGGAAGGCAAAATGCCGCAAAA
AAGGGAATAAGGGCGACACGGAAATGTTGAATACTCATACTCTTCCTTTTTCAATATTATTGAAGCATTT
ATCAGGGTTATTGTCTCATGTCCGCGCGTT
Features (pLannotate 1.2.2; 24 found; start..end, strand, type, name):
      4..39      +  CDS            lef2 (fragment): baculovirus late expression factor 2
    181..1008    +  misc_recomb    baculovirus recombination region (lef2/ORF603): contains ORF603 and part of lef2
   1020..1078    +  misc_recomb    baculovirus recombination region (ORF603) (fragment): contains ORF603 and part of lef2
   1140..1443    +  enhancer       CMV enhancer: human cytomegalovirus immediate early enhancer
   1449..1726    +  promoter       chicken β-actin promoter: No description available
   1727..1862    +  intron         hybrid intron (fragment): hybrid between chicken β-actin (CBA) and minute virus of mice (MMV) introns (Gray et al., 2011)
   1951..2081    +  intron         chimeric intron (fragment): chimera between introns from chicken β-actin and rabbit β-globin
   2150..2168    +  promoter       T7 promoter: promoter for bacteriophage T7 RNA polymerase
   2169..2193    +  protein_bind   lac operator: The lac repressor binds to the lac operator to inhibit transcription in E. coli. This inhibition can be relieved by adding lactose or isopropyl-β-D-thiogalactopyranoside (IPTG). lac repressor encoded by lacI
   2209..2318    +  promoter       p10 promoter: baculovirus promoter for expression in insect cells
   2333..2390    +  CDS            DsbA (fragment): bacterial periplasmic oxidoreductase; dsbA
   2435..2456    +  protein_bind   CAP binding site: CAP binding activates transcription in the presence of cAMP. E. coli catabolite activator protein
   2471..2501    +  promoter       lac promoter: promoter for the E. coli lac operon
   2509..2525    +  protein_bind   lac operator: The lac repressor binds to the lac operator to inhibit transcription in E. coli. This inhibition can be relieved by adding lactose or isopropyl-β-D-thiogalactopyranoside (IPTG). lac repressor encoded by lacI
   2545..2718    +  CDS            lacZα: LacZα fragment of β-galactosidase; lacZ fragment
   2748..2765    +  CDS            7xHis (fragment): 6xHis affinity tag
   2777..2845    +  CDS            HBB (fragment): HBB_PONPY - Experimental evidence at transcript level: Swiss-Prot protein existence level 2. Involved in oxygen transport from the lung to the various peripheral tissues. From Pongo pygmaeus (Bornean orangutan).
   2920..2975    +  polyA_signal   β-globin poly(A) signal: rabbit β-globin polyadenylation signal (Gil and Proudfoot, 1987)
   3063..3110    +  terminator     T7 terminator: transcription terminator for bacteriophage T7 RNA polymerase
   3123..3828    +  misc_recomb    baculovirus recombination region (ORF1629): contains part of ORF1629
   3837..3870    +  protein_bind   loxP: Cre-mediated recombination occurs in the 8-bp core sequence (GCATACAT). Cre recombinase
   4038..4625    -  rep_origin     ori: high-copy-number ColE1/pMB1/pBR322/pUC origin of replication
   4638..5498    -  CDS            AmpR: β-lactamase; bla; confers resistance to ampicillin, carbenicillin, and related antibiotics
   5499..5550    -  promoter       AmpR promoter (fragment): bla
