[The description below was written by a language model from this plasmid's Addgene catalogue record and pLannotate feature annotations shown in this document.]
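Description:
pOPINDsbA is an empty multi-host expression backbone derived from the pTriEx2 vector, designed so that a single clone can be tested in E. coli, insect cells and mammalian cells. It is maintained in E. coli through a high-copy ColE1/pUC-type origin and selected with ampicillin via the β-lactamase gene (AmpR). Inserts are introduced by ligation-independent cloning.

The expression region stacks three promoter systems upstream of the cloning site. A CMV enhancer with the chicken β-actin promoter and associated intron sequences serves mammalian cells. A T7 promoter with a lac operator gives IPTG-regulated transcription in E. coli strains supplying T7 RNA polymerase. The baculovirus p10 promoter serves insect cells. Immediately downstream lies a short fragment of DsbA, the bacterial periplasmic oxidoreductase. Its length and position suggest that it supplies the DsbA signal sequence for directing a fused protein to the E. coli periplasm, although the record does not state this. A lacZα cassette with its own lac promoter, operator and CAP site follows. This is presumably displaced when an insert is cloned, which would allow blue/white screening, but the record does not confirm that either. After it comes a His tag, positioned to be fused to the C-terminus of the target.

Transcripts are terminated by a rabbit β-globin polyadenylation signal and a T7 terminator. The whole cassette is flanked by baculovirus recombination regions (lef2/ORF603 and ORF1629), which permit homologous recombination with baculoviral DNA to produce recombinant virus. A loxP site is also present. No insert is recorded, consistent with its listing as an empty backbone.
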