Addgene plasmid #41137: pOPINDsbA
Purpose: (Empty Backbone)
Depositing lab: Ray Owens. Depositing organization: University of Oxford.
Backbone
  Vector backbone: ptriex2
  Backbone manufacturer: Merck
  Vector type: Mammalian Expression, Bacterial Expression, Insect Expression
Growth in bacteria
  Bacterial resistance: Ampicillin, 100 μg/mL
  Growth temperature: 37°C
  Growth strain: DH5alpha
  Copy number: Unknown
Gene/Insert
  Cloning method: Ligation Independent Cloning
Terms and licenses: Academic/Nonprofit Terms; Industry Terms: Not Available to Industry
How to cite: pOPINDsbA was a gift from Ray Owens (Addgene plasmid # 41137 ; http://n2t.net/addgene:41137 ; RRID:Addgene_41137)
