>Addgene plasmid #41137 | pOPINDsbA | addgene partial sequence | sequence record 61261 | T7 5'-TAATACGACTCACTATAGGG-3'
TTATCCGGGACCTTTAATTCAACCCAACACAATATATTATAGTTAAATAAGAATTATTATCAAATCATTT
GTATATTAATTAAAATACTATACTGTAAATTACATTTTATTTACAATCAAAGGAGATATACCATGAAAAA
GATTTGGCTGGCGCTGGCTGGTTTAGTTTTAGCGTTTAGCGCATCGGCGGTACCGTCGACCCGACTGGAA
AGCGGGCAGTGAGCGCAACGCAATTAATGTGAGTTAGCTCACTCATTAGGCACCCCAGGCTTTACACTTT
ATGCTTCCGGCTCGTATGTTGTGTGGAATTGTGAGCGGATAACAATTTCACACAGGAAACAGCTATGACC
ATGATTACGGATTCACTGGCCGTCGTTTTACAACGTCGTGACTGGGAAAACCCTGGCGTTACCCAACTTA
ATCGCCTTGCAGCACATCCCCCTTTCGCCAGCTGGCGTAATAGCGAAGAGGCCCGCACCGATCGCCCTTC
CCAACAGTTGCGCAGCCTGAATGGCGAATGGCGCCAAGCTTTCTAGACCAGTTTAAACATCACCATCACC
ATCACTAAGTGATTAACCTCAGGTGCAGGCTGCCTATCAGAAGGTGGTGGCTGGTGTGGCCAATGCCCTG
GCTCACAAATACCACTGAGATCGATCTTTTTCCCTCTGCCAAAAATTATGGGGACATCATGAAGCCCCTT
GAGCATCTGACTTCTGGCTAATAAAGGAAATTTATTTTCATTGCAATAGTGTGTTGGAATTTTTTGTGTC
TCTCACTCGGAAGGACATATGGG
